Addgene plasmid #52088: SRGN-bio-His
Purpose: Expresses full-length Serglycin precursor ectodomain in mammalian cells. C-terminal rat Cd4d3+4 tag, biotinylation sequence and His tag.
Depositing lab: Gavin Wright. Depositing organization: Wellcome Sanger Institute. Publication: A human platelet receptor protein microarray identifies FcepsilonR1alpha as an activating PEAR1 ligand. Sun Y, Vandenbriele C, Kauskot A, Verhamme P, Hoylaerts MF, Wright GJ. Mol Cell Proteomics. 2015 Feb 23. pii: mcp.M114.046946. 10.1074/mcp.M114.046946 PubMed 25713122.
Backbone
  Vector backbone: pTT3
  Backbone manufacturer: Yves Durocher, NRC
  Backbone size w/o insert (bp): 6618
  Total vector size (bp): 7112
  Modifications to backbone: Rat CD4 d3+4, enzymatic biotinylation sequence, linker and His tag (CD4d3+4-BioLHis).
  Vector type: Mammalian Expression
Growth in bacteria
  Bacterial resistance: Ampicillin, 100 μg/mL
  Growth temperature: 37°C
  Growth strain: Top10
  Copy number: High Copy
Gene/Insert
  Gene/Insert name: SRGN (alt name: Serglycin precursor)
  Species: H. sapiens (human)
  Insert size (bp): 494
  Entrez Gene: SRGN (a.k.a. PPG, PRG, PRG1)
  Promoter: CMV
  Tag / fusion protein: rat CD4 d3+4 (C terminal on backbone); enzymatic biotinylation sequence (C terminal on backbone); His tag (C terminal on backbone)
  Cloning method: Restriction Enzyme; 5′ cloning site NotI (not destroyed); 3′ cloning site AscI (not destroyed)
  Sequencing primers: 5′ CMV-fwd
Resource information
  A portion of this plasmid was derived from a plasmid made by: Insert was chemically synthesised.
Terms and licenses: Academic/Nonprofit Terms; Industry Terms: Not Available to Industry
Depositor comments: Article ref 146
How to cite: SRGN-bio-His was a gift from Gavin Wright (Addgene plasmid # 52088 ; http://n2t.net/addgene:52088 ; RRID:Addgene_52088)
