[The description below was written by a language model from this plasmid's Addgene catalogue record and pLannotate feature annotations shown in this document.]
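Description:
SRGN-bio-His is a mammalian expression plasmid built on the pTT3 backbone for producing a soluble, tagged recombinant form of human serglycin (SRGN, also called PRG or PRG1). It totals 7,112 bp and is maintained in E. coli at high copy through a ColE1/pUC-type origin with ampicillin selection (AmpR, β-lactamase). The backbone also carries a fragment of the Epstein-Barr virus oriP, which in EBNA1-expressing mammalian cell lines supports episomal retention and improves yields in transient transfection. Remnants of lac regulatory elements and other short annotated fragments appear to be cloning-vector leftovers with no evident role in the design.

The expression cassette is driven by the CMV immediate-early enhancer and promoter, followed by adenovirus-derived leader and splice sequences and a chimeric intron fragment that typically enhance mRNA processing and expression; the feature annotated as an adenoviral pTP fragment on the opposite strand probably reflects this leader region rather than a functional coding sequence. The chemically synthesised SRGN insert, about 0.5 kb, sits between retained NotI and AscI sites. It is fused in frame at its C terminus to backbone-encoded rat CD4 domains 3 and 4, an enzymatic biotinylation sequence, a linker and a His tag, and the cassette ends in a rabbit β-globin polyadenylation signal. The feature table annotates the Cd4 fragment, which spans the sequence origin, but not the biotinylation or His sequences. The biotinylation sequence allows capture on streptavidin surfaces, and the His tag permits affinity purification. The associated work used such proteins in a human platelet receptor protein microarray to screen for extracellular receptor-ligand interactions.
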