Features (pLannotate 1.2.2; 19 found; start..end, strand, type, name):
    713..768     +  polyA_signal   β-globin poly(A) signal: rabbit β-globin polyadenylation signal (Gil and Proudfoot, 1987)
   1282..2963    -  rep_origin     oriP (fragment): Epstein-Barr virus oriP replication origin (Yates et al., 2000)
   3090..3194    +  promoter       AmpR promoter: bla
   3195..4055    +  CDS            AmpR: β-lactamase; bla; confers resistance to ampicillin, carbenicillin, and related antibiotics
   4226..4814    +  rep_origin     ori: high-copy-number ColE1/pMB1/pBR322/pUC origin of replication
   4997..5089    +  CDS            lacI (fragment): lac repressor; lacI; The lac repressor binds to the lac operator to inhibit transcription in E. coli. This inhibition can be relieved by adding lactose or isopropyl-β-D-thiogalactopyranoside (IPTG).
   5102..5123    +  protein_bind   CAP binding site: CAP binding activates transcription in the presence of cAMP. E. coli catabolite activator protein
   5138..5168    +  promoter       lac promoter: promoter for the E. coli lac operon
   5176..5192    +  protein_bind   lac operator: The lac repressor binds to the lac operator to inhibit transcription in E. coli. This inhibition can be relieved by adding lactose or isopropyl-β-D-thiogalactopyranoside (IPTG). lac repressor encoded by lacI
   5262..5278    +  promoter       tet promoter (fragment): E. coli promoter for tetracycline efflux protein gene
   5288..5313    -  CDS            bla(M) (fragment): β-lactamase lacking the signal sequence; bla(M); allows cytosolic expression of β-lactamase
   5487..5866    +  enhancer       CMV enhancer: human cytomegalovirus immediate early enhancer
   5868..6067    +  promoter       CMV promoter: human cytomegalovirus (CMV) immediate early promoter
   6135..6173    +  misc_feature   Ad SA (fragment): adenovirus major late transcript splice acceptor (Friedrich and Soriano, 1991)
   6206..6415    -  CDS            PTP (fragment): TERM_ADE02 - Experimental evidence at protein level: Swiss-Prot protein existence level 1. Protein covalently bound to the viral DNA that acts as a primer for viral genomic replication by DNA strand displacement. Assembles on the viral origin of replication in an initiation complex with viral polymerase, DBP, host NFIA and host POU2F1/OCT1. During initiation, the polymerase covalently couples the first dCTP with Ser- 580 of pTP. The terminal protein stimulates the template activity over 20 fold compared to protein-free templates. Neo-synthesized viral genomes are linked to two preterminal prot
   6446..6535    +  intron         chimeric intron (fragment): chimera between introns from adenovirus and immunoglobulin heavy chain genes
   6554..6600    +  CDS            IgH signal sequence (fragment): signal sequence from the mouse immunoglobulin heavy chain variable region
   6631..7104    +  CDS            SRGN: SRGN_HUMAN - Also known as PRG, PRG1. Experimental evidence at protein level: Swiss-Prot protein existence level 1. Plays a role in formation of mast cell secretory granules and mediates storage of various compounds in secretory vesicles. Required for storage of some proteases in both connective tissue and mucosal mast cells and for storage of granzyme B in T-lymphocytes. Plays a role in localizing neutrophil elastase in azurophil granules of neutrophils. Mediates processing of MMP2. Plays a role in cytotoxic cell granule- mediated apoptosis by forming a complex with granzyme B which is delive
   7102..553     +  CDS            Cd4 (fragment) (across the origin): CD4_RAT - Experimental evidence at protein level: Swiss-Prot protein existence level 1. Integral membrane glycoprotein that plays an essential role in the immune response and serves multiple functions in responses against both external and internal offenses. In T-cells, functions primarily as a coreceptor for MHC class II molecule:peptide complex. The antigens presented by class II peptides are derived from extracellular proteins while class I peptides are derived from cytosolic proteins. Interacts simultaneously with the T-cell receptor (TCR) and the MHC class II presented by antigen presenti
>Addgene plasmid #52088 | SRGN-bio-His | depositor full sequence | sequence record 80364 | SRGN-bio-His sequence 7112 bps
GTCGACCTCCATCACGGCCTATAAGAGTGAGGGGGAGTCAGCGGAGTTCTCCTTCCCACTCAACCTTGGA
GAGGAAAGCCTGCAGGGAGAGTTGAGATGGAAGGCAGAGAAGGCTCCTTCTTCCCAGTCCTGGATCACCT
TCTCCCTAAAGAACCAAAAGGTGTCTGTGCAGAAGTCTACTAGCAACCCCAAGTTCCAGCTGTCCGAAAC
GCTCCCACTCACCCTTCAGATACCCCAGGTCTCCCTTCAGTTTGCTGGTTCTGGCAACCTGACCCTGACT
CTGGACAGAGGGATACTGTATCAGGAAGTGAACCTGGTGGTGATGAAAGTGACTCAGCCCGACAGCAACA
CTTTGACCTGTGAGGTGATGGGACCCACCTCACCCAAGATGAGACTGATCTTGAAGCAGGAGAATCAGGA
GGCCAGGGTCTCCAGGCAGGAGAAAGTGATTCAAGTGCAGGCCCCTGAAGCAGGGGTGTGGCAATGTCTA
CTGAGTGAAGGTGAAGAGGTCAAGATGGACTCCAAGATCCAGGTTTTATCCAAAGGGTTGAATTCCGGCA
GCCTGCACCACATCCTGGACGCCCAGAAGATGCTGTGGAACCACAGGGACAGGAACCTGCCTCCTCTGGC
CCCTCTGGGCCCCCACCACCATCACCACCATTGAGTCTAGACACGTGATTAATTAAGGATCCCCCGACCT
CGACCTCTGGCTAATAAAGGAAATTTATTTTCATTGCAATAGTGTGTTGGAATTTTTTGTGTCTCTCACT
CGGAAGGACATATGGGAGGGCAAATCATTTGGTCGAGATCCCTCGGAGATCTCTAGCTAGAGGATCGATC
CCCGCCCCGGACGAACTAAACCTGACTACGACATCTCTGCCCCTTCTTCGCGGGGCAGTGCATGTAATCC
CTTCAGTTGGTTGGTACAACTTGCCAACTGGGCCCTGTTCCACATGTGACACGGGGGGGGACCAAACACA
AAGGGGTTCTCTGACTGTAGTTGACATCCTTATAAATGGATGTGCACATTTGCCAACACTGAGTGGCTTT
CATCCTGGAGCAGACTTTGCAGTCTGTGGACTGCAACACAACATTGCCTTTATGTGTAACTCTTGGCTGA
AGCTCTTACACCAATGCTGGGGGACATGTACCTCCCAGGGGCCCAGGAAGACTACGGGAGGCTACACCAA
CGTCAATCAGAGGGGCCTGTGTAGCTACCGATAAGCGGACCCTCAAGAGGGCATTAGCAATAGTGTTTAT
AAGGCCCCCTTGTTAACCCTAAACGGGTAGCATATGCTTCCCGGGTAGTAGTATATACTATCCAGACTAA
CCCTAATTCAATAGCATATGTTACCCAACGGGAAGCATATGCTATCGAATTAGGGTTAGTAAAAGGGTCC
TAAGGAACAGCGATATCTCCCACCCCATGAGCTGTCACGGTTTTATTTACATGGGGTCAGGATTCCACGA
GGGTAGTGAACCATTTTAGTCACAAGGGCAGTGGCTGAAGATCAAGGAGCGGGCAGTGAACTCTCCTGAA
TCTTCGCCTGCTTCTTCATTCTCCTTCGTTTAGCTAATAGAATAACTGCTGAGTTGTGAACAGTAAGGTG
TATGTGAGGTGCTCGAAAACAAGGTTTCAGGTGACGCCCCCAGAATAAAATTTGGACGGGGGGTTCAGTG
GTGGCATTGTGCTATGACACCAATATAACCCTCACAAACCCCTTGGGCAATAAATACTAGTGTAGGAATG
AAACATTCTGAATATCTTTAACAATAGAAATCCATGGGGTGGGGACAAGCCGTAAAGACTGGATGTCCAT
CTCACACGAATTTATGGCTATGGGCAACACATAATCCTAGTGCAATATGATACTGGGGTTATTAAGATGT
GTCCCAGGCAGGGACCAAGACAGGTGAACCATGTTGTTACACTCTATTTGTAACAAGGGGAAAGAGAGTG
GACGCCGACAGCAGCGGACTCCACTGGTTGTCTCTAACACCCCCGAAAATTAAACGGGGCTCCACGCCAA
TGGGGCCCATAAACAAAGACAAGTGGCCACTCTTTTTTTTGAAATTGTGGAGTGGGGGCACGCGTCAGCC
CCCACACGCCGCCCTGCGGTTTTGGACTGTAAAATAAGGGTGTAATAACTTGGCTGATTGTAACCCCGCT
AACCACTGCGGTCAAACCACTTGCCCACAAAACCACTAATGGCACCCCGGGGAATACCTGCATAAGTAGG
TGGGCGGGCCAAGATAGGGGCGCGATTGCTGCGATCTGGAGGACAAATTACACACACTTGCGCCTGAGCG
CCAAGCACAGGGTTGTTGGTCCTCATATTCACGAGGTCGCTGAGAGCACGGTGGGCTAATGTTGCCATGG
GTAGCATATACTACCCAAATATCTGGATAGCATATGCTATCCTAATCTATATCTGGGTAGCATAGGCTAT
CCTAATCTATATCTGGGTAGCATATGCTATCCTAATCTATATCTGGGTAGTATATGCTATCCTAATTTAT
ATCTGGGTAGCATAGGCTATCCTAATCTATATCTGGGTAGCATATGCTATCCTAATCTATATCTGGGTAG
TATATGCTATCCTAATCTGTATCCGGGTAGCATATGCTATCCTAATAGAGATTAGGGTAGTATATGCTAT
CCTAATTTATATCTGGGTAGCATATACTACCCAAATATCTGGATAGCATATGCTATCCTAATCTATATCT
GGGTAGCATATGCTATCCTAATCTATATCTGGGTAGCATAGGCTATCCTAATCTATATCTGGGTAGCATA
TGCTATCCTAATCTATATCTGGGTAGTATATGCTATCCTAATTTATATCTGGGTAGCATAGGCTATCCTA
ATCTATATCTGGGTAGCATATGCTATCCTAATCTATATCTGGGTAGTATATGCTATCCTAATCTGTATCC
GGGTAGCATATGCTATCCTCATGATAAGCTGTCAAACATGAGAATTTTCTTGAAGACGAAAGGGCCTCGT
GATACGCCTATTTTTATAGGTTAATGTCATGATAATAATGGTTTCTTAGACGTCAGGTGGCACTTTTCGG
GGAAATGTGCGCGGAACCCCTATTTGTTTATTTTTCTAAATACATTCAAATATGTATCCGCTCATGAGAC
AATAACCCTGATAAATGCTTCAATAATATTGAAAAAGGAAGAGTATGAGTATTCAACATTTCCGTGTCGC
CCTTATTCCCTTTTTTGCGGCATTTTGCCTTCCTGTTTTTGCTCACCCAGAAACGCTGGTGAAAGTAAAA
GATGCTGAAGATCAGTTGGGTGCACGAGTGGGTTACATCGAACTGGATCTCAACAGCGGTAAGATCCTTG
AGAGTTTTCGCCCCGAAGAACGTTTTCCAATGATGAGCACTTTTAAAGTTCTGCTATGTGGCGCGGTATT
ATCCCGTGTTGACGCCGGGCAAGAGCAACTCGGTCGCCGCATACACTATTCTCAGAATGACTTGGTTGAG
TACTCACCAGTCACAGAAAAGCATCTTACGGATGGCATGACAGTAAGAGAATTATGCAGTGCTGCCATAA
CCATGAGTGATAACACTGCGGCCAACTTACTTCTGACAACGATCGGAGGACCGAAGGAGCTAACCGCTTT
TTTGCACAACATGGGGGATCATGTAACTCGCCTTGATCGTTGGGAACCGGAGCTGAATGAAGCCATACCA
AACGACGAGCGTGACACCACGATGCCTGCAGCAATGGCAACAACGTTGCGCAAACTATTAACTGGCGAAC
TACTTACTCTAGCTTCCCGGCAACAATTAATAGACTGGATGGAGGCGGATAAAGTTGCAGGACCACTTCT
GCGCTCGGCCCTTCCGGCTGGCTGGTTTATTGCTGATAAATCTGGAGCCGGTGAGCGTGGGTCTCGCGGT
ATCATTGCAGCACTGGGGCCAGATGGTAAGCCCTCCCGTATCGTAGTTATCTACACGACGGGGAGTCAGG
CAACTATGGATGAACGAAATAGACAGATCGCTGAGATAGGTGCCTCACTGATTAAGCATTGGTAACTGTC
AGACCAAGTTTACTCATATATACTTTAGATTGATTTAAAACTTCATTTTTAATTTAAAAGGATCTAGGTG
AAGATCCTTTTTGATAATCTCATGACCAAAATCCCTTAACGTGAGTTTTCGTTCCACTGAGCGTCAGACC
CCGTAGAAAAGATCAAAGGATCTTCTTGAGATCCTTTTTTTCTGCGCGTAATCTGCTGCTTGCAAACAAA
AAAACCACCGCTACCAGCGGTGGTTTGTTTGCCGGATCAAGAGCTACCAACTCTTTTTCCGAAGGTAACT
GGCTTCAGCAGAGCGCAGATACCAAATACTGTTCTTCTAGTGTAGCCGTAGTTAGGCCACCACTTCAAGA
ACTCTGTAGCACCGCCTACATACCTCGCTCTGCTAATCCTGTTACCAGTGGCTGCTGCCAGTGGCGATAA
GTCGTGTCTTACCGGGTTGGACTCAAGACGATAGTTACCGGATAAGGCGCAGCGGTCGGGCTGAACGGGG
GGTTCGTGCACACAGCCCAGCTTGGAGCGAACGACCTACACCGAACTGAGATACCTACAGCGTGAGCTAT
GAGAAAGCGCCACGCTTCCCGAAGGGAGAAAGGCGGACAGGTATCCGGTAAGCGGCAGGGTCGGAACAGG
AGAGCGCACGAGGGAGCTTCCAGGGGGAAACGCCTGGTATCTTTATAGTCCTGTCGGGTTTCGCCACCTC
TGACTTGAGCGTCGATTTTTGTGATGCTCGTCAGGGGGGCGGAGCCTATGGAAAAACGCCAGCAACGCGG
CCTTTTTACGGTTCCTGGCCTTTTGCTGGCCTTTTGCTCACATGTTCTTTCCTGCGTTATCCCCTGATTC
TGTGGATAACCGTATTACCGCCTTTGAGTGAGCTGATACCGCTCGCCGCAGCCGAACGACCGAGCGCAGC
GAGTCAGTGAGCGAGGAAGCGGAAGAGCGCCCAATACGCAAACCGCCTCTCCCCGCGCGTTGGCCGATTC
ATTAATGCAGCTGGCACGACAGGTTTCCCGACTGGAAAGCGGGCAGTGAGCGCAACGCAATTAATGTGAG
TTAGCTCACTCATTAGGCACCCCAGGCTTTACACTTTATGCTTCCGGCTCGTATGTTGTGTGGAATTGTG
AGCGGATAACAATTTCACACAGGAAACAGCTATGACCATGATTACGCCAAGCTCTAGCTAGAGGTCGACC
AATTCTCATGTTTGACAGCTTATCATCGCAGATCCGGGCAACGTTGTTGCCATTGCTGCAGGCGCAGAAC
TGGTAGGTATGGAAGATCTATACATTGAATCAATATTGGCAATTAGCCATATTAGTCATTGGTTATATAG
CATAAATCAATATTGGCTATTGGCCATTGCATACGTTGTATCTATATCATAATATGTACATTTATATTGG
CTCATGTCCAATATGACCGCCATGTTGACATTGATTATTGACTAGTTATTAATAGTAATCAATTACGGGG
TCATTAGTTCATAGCCCATATATGGAGTTCCGCGTTACATAACTTACGGTAAATGGCCCGCCTGGCTGAC
CGCCCAACGACCCCCGCCCATTGACGTCAATAATGACGTATGTTCCCATAGTAACGCCAATAGGGACTTT
CCATTGACGTCAATGGGTGGAGTATTTACGGTAAACTGCCCACTTGGCAGTACATCAAGTGTATCATATG
CCAAGTCCGCCCCCTATTGACGTCAATGACGGTAAATGGCCCGCCTGGCATTATGCCCAGTACATGACCT
TACGGGACTTTCCTACTTGGCAGTACATCTACGTATTAGTCATCGCTATTACCATGGTGATGCGGTTTTG
GCAGTACACCAATGGGCGTGGATAGCGGTTTGACTCACGGGGATTTCCAAGTCTCCACCCCATTGACGTC
AATGGGAGTTTGTTTTGGCACCAAAATCAACGGGACTTTCCAAAATGTCGTAATAACCCCGCCCCGTTGA
CGCAAATGGGCGGTAGGCGTGTACGGTGGGAGGTCTATATAAGCAGAGCTCGTTTAGTGAACCGTCAGAT
CCTCACTCTCTTCCGCATCGCTGTCTGCGAGGGCCAGCTGTTGGGCTCGCGGTTGAGGACAAACTCTTCG
CGGTCTTTCCAGTACTCTTGGATCGGAAACCCGTCGGCCTCCGAACGGTACTCCGCCACCGAGGGACCTG
AGCGAGTCCGCATCGACCGGATCGGAAAACCTCTCGAGAAAGGCGTCTAACCAGTCACAGTCGCAAGGTA
GGCTGAGCACCGTGGCGGGCGGCAGCGGGTGGCGGTCGGGGTTGTTTCTGGCGGAGGTGCTGCTGATGAT
GTAATTAAAGTAGGCGGTCTTGAGACGGCGGATGGTCGAGGTGAGGTGTGGCAGGCTTGAGATCCAGCTG
TTGGGGTGAGTACTCCCTCTCAAAAGCGGGCATTACTTCTGCGCTAAGATTGTCAGTTTCCAAAAACGAG
GAGGATTTGATATTCACCTGGCCCGATCTGGCCATACACTTGAGTGACAATGACATCCACTTTGCCTTTC
TCTCCACAGGTGTCCACTCCCAGGTCCAAGTTTAAACTGCGGCCGCCACCATGGTGCAGAAACTGCTGAA
GTGCAGCAGACTGGTGCTGGCCCTGGCCCTGATCCTGGTGCTGGAAAGCAGCGTGCAGGGCTACCCCACC
CAGAGGGCCAGATACCAGTGGGTCCGGTGCAACCCCGACAGCAACAGCGCCAACTGCCTGGAAGAGAAGG
GCCCCATGTTCGAGCTGCTGCCCGGCGAGAGCAACAAGATCCCCCGGCTGAGAACCGACCTGTTCCCCAA
GACCAGAATCCAGGATCTGAACCGGATCTTCCCCCTGAGCGAGGATTATTCAGGCTCTGGCTTTGGCAGC
GGCTCTGGATCTGGCAGCGGAAGCGGCTCCGGCTTCCTGACCGAGATGGAACAGGACTACCAGCTGGTCG
ACGAGAGCGACGCCTTCCACGACAACCTGAGAAGCCTGGACCGGAATCTGCCCAGCGACAGCCAGGATCT
GGGCCAGCACGGGCTGGAAGAGGACTTCATGCTCGGCGCGCC
