>Addgene plasmid #52088 | SRGN-bio-His | addgene partial sequence | sequence record 94664 | pMT2-F 5'-TTGCCTTTCTCTCCACAGGT-3'
ACTGCGGCCGCCACCATGGTGCAGAAACTGCTGAAGTGCAGCAGACTGGTGCTGGCCCTGGCCCTGATCC
TGGTGCTGGAAAGCAGCGTGCAGGGCTACCCCACCCAGAGGGCCAGATACCAGTGGGTCCGGTGCAACCC
CGACAGCAACAGCGCCAACTGCCTGGAAGAGAAGGGCCCCATGTTCGAGCTGCTGCCCGGCGAGAGCAAC
AAGATCCCCCGGCTGAGAACCGACCTGTTCCCCAAGACCAGAATCCAGGATCTGAACCGGATCTTCCCCC
TGAGCGAGGATTATTCAGGCTCTGGCTTTGGCAGCGGCTCTGGATCTGGCAGCGGAAGCGGCTCCGGCTT
CCTGACCGAGATGGAACAGGACTACCAGCTGGTCGACGAGAGCGACGCCTTCCACGACAACCTGAGAAGC
CTGGACCGGAATCTGCCCAGCGACAGCCAGGATCTGGGCCAGCACGGGCTGGAAGAGGACTTCATGCTCG
GCGCGCCGTCGACCTCCATCACGGCCTATAAGAGTGAGGGGGAGTCAGCGGAGTTCTCCTTCCCACTCAA
CCTTGGAGAGGAAAGCCTGCAGGGAGAGTTGAGATGGAAGGCAGAGAAGGCTCCTTCTTCCCAGTCCTGG
ATCACCTTCTCCCTAAAGAACCAAAAGGTGTCTGTGCAGAAGTCTACTAGCAACCCCAAGTTCCAGCTGT
CCGAAACGCTCCCACTCACCCTTCAGATACCCCAGGTCTCCCTTCAGTTTGCTGGTTCTGGCAACCTGAC
CCTGACTCTGGACAGAGGGATACTGTATCAGGAAGTGAACCTGGTGGTGATGAAAGTGACTCAGCCCGAC
AGCAACACTTTGACCTGTGAGGTGATGGG
