>Addgene plasmid #52088 | SRGN-bio-His | addgene partial sequence | sequence record 94859 | rb_glob_PA_term-R 5'-CCCATATGTCCTTCCGAGTG-3'
ATAAATTTCCTTTATTAGCCAGAGGTCGAGGTCGGGGGATCCTTAATTAATCACGTGTCTAGACTCAATG
GTGGTGATGGTGGTGGGGGCCCAGAGGGGCCAGAGGAGGCAGGTTCCTGTCCCTGTGGTTCCACAGCATC
TTCTGGGCGTCCAGGATGTGGTGCAGGCTGCCGGAATTCAACCCTTTGGATAAAACCTGGATCTTGGAGT
CCATCTTGACCTCTTCACCTTCACTCAGTAGACATTGCCACACCCCTGCTTCAGGGGCCTGCACTTGAAT
CACTTTCTCCTGCCTGGAGACCCTGGCCTCCTGATTCTCCTGCTTCAAGATCAGTCTCATCTTGGGTGAG
GTGGGTCCCATCACCTCACAGGTCAAAGTGTTGCTGTCGGGCTGAGTCACTTTCATCACCACCAGGTTCA
CTTCCTGATACAGTATCCCTCTGTCCAGAGTCAGGGTCAGGTTGCCAGAACCAGCAAACTGAAGGGAGAC
CTGGGGTATCTGAAGGGTGAGTGGGAGCGTTTCGGACAGCTGGAACTTGGGGTTGCTAGTAGACTTCTGC
ACAGACACCTTTTGGTTCTTTAGGGAGAAGGTGATCCAGGACTGGGAAGAAGGAGCCTTCTCTGCCTTCC
ATCTCAACTCTCCCTGCAGGCTTTCCTCTCCAAGGTTGAGTGGGAAGGAGAACTCCGCTGACTCCCCCTC
ACTCTTATAGGCCGTGATGGAGGTCGACGGCGCGCCGAGCATGAAGTCC
